Addgene plasmid #78401: pNXRVb-HACre
Purpose: constitutive Cre expression vector
Depositing lab: Kazunori Tomita. Depositing organization: University College London. Publication: Sequential and counter-selectable cassettes for fission yeast. Amelina H, Moiseeva V, Collopy LC, Pearson SR, Armstrong CA, Tomita K. BMC Biotechnol. 2016 Nov 8;16(1):76. 10.1186/s12896-016-0307-4 PubMed 27825338.
Backbone
  Vector backbone: pFA6a-kanMX6
  Vector type: Yeast Expression
  Selectable markers: Hygromycin
Growth in bacteria
  Bacterial resistance: Ampicillin, 100 μg/mL
  Growth temperature: 37°C
  Growth strain: DH5alpha
  Copy number: High Copy
Gene/Insert 1
  Gene/Insert name: 3xHA-nls-Cre
Gene/Insert 2
  Gene/Insert name: hygMX6 (alt name: hphMX6)
  Insert size (bp): 1637
Terms and licenses: Academic/Nonprofit Terms; Industry Terms: Not Available to Industry
How to cite: pNXRVb-HACre was a gift from Kazunori Tomita (Addgene plasmid # 78401 ; http://n2t.net/addgene:78401 ; RRID:Addgene_78401)
