[The description below was written by a language model from this plasmid's Addgene catalogue record and pLannotate feature annotations shown in this document.]
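Description:
pNXRVb-HACre is a yeast expression plasmid of about 6.7 kb, built on the pFA6a-kanMX6 backbone and designed for constitutive production of Cre recombinase in fission yeast. It shuttles between two hosts. In E. coli it is maintained at high copy through a ColE1/pUC-type origin and selected with ampicillin via the β-lactamase gene and its native promoter. In Schizosaccharomyces pombe it replicates episomally from the ars1 autonomously replicating sequence and is selected by hygromycin resistance from the hphMX6 (hygMX6) cassette, which ends in the Ashbya gossypii TEF terminator. Short fragments of the pBR322 rop and bom regions are also annotated as backbone remnants.

The payload is listed as 3xHA-nls-Cre: the bacteriophage P1 site-specific recombinase Cre carrying three tandem HA epitope tags at its N-terminus for immunodetection and, according to the insert name, a nuclear localisation signal. The feature table does not annotate the NLS separately, though there is a short gap between the HA tags and the Cre coding sequence. Upstream of the fusion lie the human cytomegalovirus immediate early enhancer and promoter followed by a multiple cloning site fragment, so this appears to be the element driving the constitutive expression described in the record. Transcription is terminated by the S. cerevisiae ADH1 terminator.

Cre catalyses recombination between loxP sites, and the plasmid comes from work on sequential and counter-selectable cassettes for fission yeast. It is therefore suited to excising or rearranging lox-flanked cassettes such as integrated markers, although the record itself states only that the purpose is constitutive Cre expression.
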