Features (pLannotate 1.2.2; 14 found; start..end, strand, type, name):
     41..344     +  enhancer       CMV enhancer: human cytomegalovirus immediate early enhancer
    345..548     +  promoter       CMV promoter: human cytomegalovirus (CMV) immediate early promoter
    576..595     +  misc_feature   MCS (fragment): multiple cloning site
    641..730     +  CDS            3xHA: three tandem HA epitope tags
    783..1808    +  CDS            Cre: site-specific recombinase Cre is a site-specific recombinase from bacteriophage P1. Recombination occurs at loxP sequences.
   1837..2024    +  terminator     ADH1 terminator: S. cerevisiae ADH1; transcription terminator for the S. cerevisiae alcohol dehydrogenase 1 (ADH1) gene
   2099..3674    +  gene           hphMX6: yeast selectable marker conferring hygromycin resistance
   3477..3674    +  terminator     TEF terminator: Ashbya gossypii TEF terminator
   3731..4512    -  rep_origin     ars1: Schizosaccharomyces pombe autonomously replicating sequence ars1
   4694..5282    -  rep_origin     ori: high-copy-number ColE1/pMB1/pBR322/pUC origin of replication
   5453..6313    -  CDS            AmpR: β-lactamase; bla; confers resistance to ampicillin, carbenicillin, and related antibiotics
   6314..6418    -  promoter       AmpR promoter: bla
   6513..6548    +  CDS            rop (fragment): Rop protein, which maintains plasmids at low copy number; rop
   6650..1       +  misc_feature   bom (fragment) (across the origin): basis of mobility region from pBR322
>Addgene plasmid #78401 | pNXRVb-HACre | depositor full sequence | sequence record 165380 | pNXRVb-HACre sequence 6697 bps
TTACGGGGTCATTAGTTCATAGCCCATATATGGAGTTCCGCGTTACATAACTTACGGTAAATGGCCCGCC
TGGCTGACCGCCCAACGACCCCCGCCCATTGACGTCAATAATGACGTATGTTCCCATAGTAACGCCAATA
GGGACTTTCCATTGACGTCAATGGGTGGAGTATTTACGGTAAACTGCCCACTTGGCAGTACATCAAGTGT
ATCATATGCCAAGTACGCCCCCTATTGACGTCAATGACGGTAAATGGCCCGCCTGGCATTATGCCCAGTA
CATGACCTTATGGGACTTTCCTACTTGGCAGTACATCTACGTATTAGTCATCGCTATTACCATGGTGATG
CGGTTTTGGCAGTACATCAATGGGCGTGGATAGCGGTTTGACTCACGGGGATTTCCAAGTCTCCACCCCA
TTGACGTCAATGGGAGTTTGTTTTGGCACCAAAATCAACGGGACTTTCCAAAATGTCGTAACAACTCCGC
CCCATTGACGCAAATGGGCGGTAGGCGTGTACGGTGGGAGGTCTATATAAGCAGAGCTGGTTTAGTGAAC
CGTCAGATCCGCTAGGATCTCGAGCTCAAGCTTCGTACGCTGCAGGTCGACGGATCCCCGGGTTAATTAA
CGCTAGCATGTACCCATACGATGTTCCTGACTATGCGGGCTACCCGTATGACGTGCCGGACTATGCAGGA
GCCTATCCTTATGACGTTCCAGATTACGCTGGTTCTAGATGTACTCCACCAAAGAAGAAGAGAAAGGTTG
CCCCTAGCATGGCCAATTTACTGACCGTACACCAAAATTTGCCTGCATTACCGGTCGATGCAACGAGTGA
TGAGGTTCGCAAGAACCTGATGGACATGTTCAGGGATCGCCAGGCGTTTTCTGAGCATACCTGGAAAATG
CTTCTGTCCGTTTGCCGGTCGTGGGCGGCATGGTGCAAGTTGAATAACCGGAAATGGTTTCCCGCAGAAC
CTGAAGATGTTCGCGATTATCTTCTATATCTTCAGGCGCGCGGTCTGGCAGTAAAAACTATCCAGCAACA
TTTGGGCCAGCTAAACATGCTTCATCGTCGGTCCGGGCTGCCACGACCAAGTGACAGCAATGCTGTTTCA
CTGGTTATGCGGCGGATCCGAAAAGAAAACGTTGATGCCGGTGAACGTGCAAAACAGGCTCTAGCGTTCG
AACGCACTGATTTCGACCAGGTTCGTTCACTCATGGAAAATAGCGATCGCTGCCAGGATATACGTAATCT
GGCATTTCTGGGGATTGCTTATAACACCCTGTTACGTATAGCCGAAATTGCCAGGATCAGGGTTAAAGAT
ATCTCACGTACTGACGGTGGGAGAATGTTAATCCATATTGGCAGAACGAAAACGCTGGTTAGCACCGCAG
GTGTAGAGAAGGCACTTAGCCTGGGGGTAACTAAACTGGTCGAGCGATGGATTTCCGTCTCTGGTGTAGC
TGATGATCCGAATAACTACCTGTTTTGCCGGGTCAGAAAAAATGGTGTTGCCGCGCCATCTGCCACCAGC
CAGCTATCAACTCGCGCCCTGGAAGGGATTTTTGAAGCAACTCATCGATTGATTTACGGCGCTAAGGATG
ACTCTGGTCAGAGATACCTGGCCTGGTCTGGACACAGTGCCCGTGTCGGAGCCGCGCGAGATATGGCCCG
CGCTGGAGTTTCAATACCGGAGATCATGCAAGCTGGTGGCTGGACCAATGTAAATATTGTCATGAACTAT
ATCCGTAACCTGGATAGTGAAACAGGGGCAATGGTGCGCCTGCTGGAAGATGGCGATTCTAGATGAGGCG
CGCCACTTCTAAATAAGCGAATTTCTTATGATTTATGATTTTTATTATTAAATAAGTTATAAAAAAAATA
AGTGTATACAAATTTTAAAGTGACTCTTAGGTTTTAAAACGAAAATTCTTATTCTTGAGTAACTCTTTCC
TGTAGGTCAGGTTGCTTTCTCAGGTATAGTATGAGGTCGCTCTTATTGACCACACCTCTACCGGCAGATC
CGCTAGGGATAACAGGGTAATATAGATCTGTTTAGCTTGCCTCGTCCCCGCCGGGTCACCCGGTCAGCGA
CATGGAGGCCCAGAATACCCTCCTTGACAGTCTTGACGTGCGCAGCTCAGGGGCATGATGTGACTGTCGC
CCGTACATTTAGCCCATACATCCCCATGTATAATCATTTGCATCCATACATTTTGATGGCCGCACGGCGC
GAAGCAAAAATTACGGCTCCTCGCTGCGGACCTGCGAGCAGGGAAACGCTCCCCTCACAGACGCGTTGAA
TTGTCCCCACGCCGCGCCCCTGTAGAGAAATATAAAAGGTTAGGATTTGCCACTGAGGTTCTTCTTTCAT
ATACTTCCTTTTAAAATCTTGCTAGGATACAGTTCTCACATCACATCCGAACATAAACAACCATGGGTAA
AAAGCCTGAACTCACCGCGACGTCTGTCGAGAAGTTTCTGATCGAAAAGTTCGACAGCGTCTCCGACCTG
ATGCAGCTCTCGGAGGGCGAAGAATCTCGTGCTTTCAGCTTCGATGTAGGAGGGCGTGGATATGTCCTGC
GGGTAAATAGCTGCGCCGATGGTTTCTACAAAGATCGTTATGTTTATCGGCACTTTGCATCGGCCGCGCT
CCCGATTCCGGAAGTGCTTGACATTGGGGAATTCAGCGAGAGCCTGACCTATTGCATCTCCCGCCGTGCA
CAGGGTGTCACGTTGCAAGACCTGCCTGAAACCGAACTGCCCGCTGTTCTGCAGCCGGTCGCGGAGGCCA
TGGATGCGATCGCTGCGGCCGATCTTAGCCAGACGAGCGGGTTCGGCCCATTCGGACCGCAAGGAATCGG
TCAATACACTACATGGCGTGATTTCATATGCGCGATTGCTGATCCCCATGTGTATCACTGGCAAACTGTG
ATGGACGACACCGTCAGTGCGTCCGTCGCGCAGGCTCTCGATGAGCTGATGCTTTGGGCCGAGGACTGCC
CCGAAGTCCGGCACCTCATGCACGCGGATTTCGGCTCCAACAATGTCCTGACGGACAATGGCCGCATAAC
AGCGGTCATTGACTGGAGCGAGGCGATGTTCGGGGATTCCCAATACGAGGTCGCCAACATCTTCTTCTGG
AGGCCGTGGTTGGCTTGTATGGAGCAGCAGACGCGCTACTTCGAGCGGAGGCATCCGGAGCTTGCAGGAT
CGCCGCGGCTCCGGGCGTATATGCTCCGCATTGGTCTTGACCAACTCTATCAGAGCTTGGTTGACGGCAA
TTTCGATGATGCAGCTTGGGCGCAGGGTCGATGCGACGCAATCGTCCGATCCGGAGCCGGGACTGTCGGG
CGTACACAAATCGCCCGCAGAAGCGCGGCCGTCTGGACCGATGGCTGTGTAGAAGTACTCGCCGATAGTG
GAAACCGACGCCCCAGCACTCGTCCGAGGGCAAAGGAATAATCAGTACTGACAATAAAAAGATTCTTGTT
TTCAAGAACTTGTCATTTGTATAGTTTTTTTATATTGTAGTTGTTCTATTTTAATCAAATGTTAGCGTGA
TTTATATTTTTTTTCGCCTCGACATCATCTGCCCAGATGCGAAGTTAAGTGCGCAGAAAGTAATATCATG
CGTCAATCGTATGTGAATGCTGGTCGCTATACTGCTGTCGATTCGATACTAACGCCGCCATCCAGTGTTT
AAACGAGCTCGAATTCTAGGTAGGCATTTTGTTTAGTTAAAGGTACTTAAGTAATTAGTATAAACGAACC
AATTTTATAATCAGGAAGTTAAGTGAATGGTAGCACATGTCGTAAAAATTGTGAATTTTTATTGAATAAT
ATTTTAAATACAAGCCTTTCTAGACTAGGTATACTCATAAACATATGAGCAAAAGGATAGAGGAGATTAC
ATTGCATCTTCTACAAATTTATTTATTGCCCTTTACTGAAAAATTAAATAATGAGTACTAAATGATAAAA
AGCGCTCAGTACAAGAAAGATTGCAAAAATATTGCATTCTTCATGAATTAAAGTTGCATATAAGGCATAT
TGAAAGTAATAGTACTAAAACAGCAGTTAGCGAAAATTAATAGAATTATATTCGCAAGACAATTGTGACA
TTAAATTAAAAAATTGTAGAATTTTTACTATCCTCTTTAACGCCATGAGCCTTTATAAAAAGGTTAAATT
AGTTTTAACATTCTTTTTTTGAGTAAGAGTTTACAATTTATCAAAACCTGTGTTATTATATTCATTAGTT
TCAATTTATTAGCATCTAGAGAAAAATCAATTGGCAGTTACATTGTTGGAATTTATGAAGAAAAAGAATC
TACAACGGAGAATAAGTTGCTGATCGCTTTCCCTAAAATTGTATATTTTGCTGAGCTTATTTTGACATTT
CGTTGAAGTTTTCTCTAATTCGCATTCATTTTAAGTAAAACAATGAGAAATAAAATTACAAAAAATACAA
ATTAAAATACAATTTTTAGCTATAATTATAGACCTAGGCTTCCTCGCTCACTGACTCGCTGCGCTCGGTC
GTTCGGCTGCGGCGAGCGGTATCAGCTCACTCAAAGGCGGTAATACGGTTATCCACAGAATCAGGGGATA
ACGCAGGAAAGAACATGTGAGCAAAAGGCCAGCAAAAGGCCAGGAACCGTAAAAAGGCCGCGTTGCTGGC
GTTTTTCCATAGGCTCCGCCCCCCTGACGAGCATCACAAAAATCGACGCTCAAGTCAGAGGTGGCGAAAC
CCGACAGGACTATAAAGATACCAGGCGTTTCCCCCTGGAAGCTCCCTCGTGCGCTCTCCTGTTCCGACCC
TGCCGCTTACCGGATACCTGTCCGCCTTTCTCCCTTCGGGAAGCGTGGCGCTTTCTCAATGCTCACGCTG
TAGGTATCTCAGTTCGGTGTAGGTCGTTCGCTCCAAGCTGGGCTGTGTGCACGAACCCCCCGTTCAGCCC
GACCGCTGCGCCTTATCCGGTAACTATCGTCTTGAGTCCAACCCGGTAAGACACGACTTATCGCCACTGG
CAGCAGCCACTGGTAACAGGATTAGCAGAGCGAGGTATGTAGGCGGTGCTACAGAGTTCTTGAAGTGGTG
GCCTAACTACGGCTACACTAGAAGGACAGTATTTGGTATCTGCGCTCTGCTGAAGCCAGTTACCTTCGGA
AAAAGAGTTGGTAGCTCTTGATCCGGCAAACAAACCACCGCTGGTAGCGGTGGTTTTTTTGTTTGCAAGC
AGCAGATTACGCGCAGAAAAAAAGGATCTCAAGAAGATCCTTTGATCTTTTCTACGGGGTCTGACGCTCA
GTGGAACGAAAACTCACGTTAAGGGATTTTGGTCATGAGATTATCAAAAAGGATCTTCACCTAGATCCTT
TTAAATTAAAAATGAAGTTTTAAATCAATCTAAAGTATATATGAGTAAACTTGGTCTGACAGTTACCAAT
GCTTAATCAGTGAGGCACCTATCTCAGCGATCTGTCTATTTCGTTCATCCATAGTTGCCTGACTCCCCGT
CGTGTAGATAACTACGATACGGGAGGGCTTACCATCTGGCCCCAGTGCTGCAATGATACCGCGAGACCCA
CGCTCACCGGCTCCAGATTTATCAGCAATAAACCAGCCAGCCGGAAGGGCCGAGCGCAGAAGTGGTCCTG
CAACTTTATCCGCCTCCATCCAGTCTATTAATTGTTGCCGGGAAGCTAGAGTAAGTAGTTCGCCAGTTAA
TAGTTTGCGCAACGTTGTTGCCATTGCTACAGGCATCGTGGTGTCACGCTCGTCGTTTGGTATGGCTTCA
TTCAGCTCCGGTTCCCAACGATCAAGGCGAGTTACATGATCCCCCATGTTGTGCAAAAAAGCGGTTAGCT
CCTTCGGTCCTCCGATCGTTGTCAGAAGTAAGTTGGCCGCAGTGTTATCACTCATGGTTATGGCAGCACT
GCATAATTCTCTTACTGTCATGCCATCCGTAAGATGCTTTTCTGTGACTGGTGAGTACTCAACCAAGTCA
TTCTGAGAATAGTGTATGCGGCGACCGAGTTGCTCTTGCCCGGCGTCAATACGGGATAATACCGCGCCAC
ATAGCAGAACTTTAAAAGTGCTCATCATTGGAAAACGTTCTTCGGGGCGAAAACTCTCAAGGATCTTACC
GCTGTTGAGATCCAGTTCGATGTAACCCACTCGTGCACCCAACTGATCTTCAGCATCTTTTACTTTCACC
AGCGTTTCTGGGTGAGCAAAAACAGGAAGGCAAAATGCCGCAAAAAAGGGAATAAGGGCGACACGGAAAT
GTTGAATACTCATACTCTTCCTTTTTCAATATTATTGAAGCATTTATCAGGGTTATTGTCTCATGAGCGG
ATACATATTTGAATGTATTTAGAAAAATAAACAAATAGGGGTTCCGCGCACATTTCCCCGAAAAGTGCCA
CCTGACGTCTAAGAAACCATTATTATCATGACATTAACCTATAAAAATAGGCGTATCACGAGGCCCTTTC
GTCTCGCGCGTTTCGGTGATGACGGTGAAAACCTCTGACACATGCAGCTCCCGGAGACGGTCACAGCTTG
TCTGTAAGCGGATGCCGGGAGCAGACAAGCCCGTCAGGGCGCGTCAGCGGGTGTTGGCGGGTGTCGGGGC
TGGCTTAACTATGCGGCATCAGAGCAGATTGTACTGAGAGTGCACCA
