>Addgene plasmid #78401 | pNXRVb-HACre | addgene partial sequence | sequence record 149677 | CMV-F 5'-CGCAAATGGGCGGTAGGCGTG-3'
CAGAGCTGGTTTAGTGAACCGTCAGATCCGCTAGGATCTCGAGCTCAAGCTTCGTACGCTGCAGGTCGAC
GGATCCCCGGGTTAATTAACGCTAGCATGTACCCATACGATGTTCCTGACTATGCGGGCTACCCGTATGA
CGTGCCGGACTATGCAGGAGCCTATCCTTATGACGTTCCAGATTACGCTGGTTCTAGATGTACTCCACCA
AAGAAGAAGAGAAAGGTTGCCCCTAGCATGGCCAATTTACTGACCGTACACCAAAATTTGCCTGCATTAC
CGGTCGATGCAACGAGTGATGAGGTTCGCAAGAACCTGATGGACATGTTCAGGGATCGCCAGGCGTTTTC
TGAGCATACCTGGAAAATGCTTCTGTCCGTTTGCCGGTCGTGGGCGGCATGGTGCAAGTTGAATAACCGG
AAATGGTTTCCCGCAGAACCTGAAGATGTTCGCGATTATCTTCTATATCTTCAGGCGCGCGGTCTGGCAG
TAAAAACTATCCAGCAACATTTGGGCCAGCTAAACATGCTTCATCGTCGGTCCGGGCTGCCACGACCAAG
TGACAGCAATGCTGTTTCACTGGTTATGCGGCGGATCCGAAAAGAAAACGTTGATGCCGGTGAACGTGCA
AAACAGGCTCTAGCGTTCGAACGCACTGATTTCGACCAGGTTCGTTCACTCATGGAAAATAGCGATCGCT
GCCAGGATATACGTAATCTGGCATTTCTGGGGATTGCTTATAACACCCTGTTACGTATAGCCGAAATTGC
CAGGATCAGGGTTAAAGATATCTCACGTACTGACGGTGGGAGAATGTTAATCCATATTGGCAGAACGAAA
ACGCTGGTTAGCACCGCAGGTGTAGAGAAGGCACTTAGCCTGGGGGTAACTAAACTGGTCGAGCGATGGA
TTTCCGTCTCTGGTGTAGCTGATGATCCGAATAACTACCTGTTTTGCCGGGTCAGAAAAAATGGTGTTGC
CGCGCCATCTGCCACCAGCCAGCTATCAACTCGCGCCCTGG
