>Addgene plasmid #78401 | pNXRVb-HACre | addgene partial sequence | sequence record 149682 | Hygro-F 5'-gacggcaatttcgatgatg-3'
TCGTCCGATCCGGAGCCGGGACTGTCGGGCGTACACAAATCGCCCGCAGAAGCGCGGCCGTCTGGACCGA
TGGCTGTGTAGAAGTACTCGCCGATAGTGGAAACCGACGCCCCAGCACTCGTCCGAGGGCAAAGGAATAA
TCAGTACTGACAATAAAAAGATTCTTGTTTTCAAGAACTTGTCATTTGTATAGTTTTTTTACATTGTAGT
TGTTCTATTTTAATCAAATGTTAGCGTGATTTATATTTTTTTTCGCCTCGACATCATCTGCCCAGATGCG
AAGTTAAGTGCGCAGAAAGTAATATCATGCGTCAATCGTATGTGAATGCTGGTCGCTATACTGCTGTCGA
TTCGATACTAACGCCGCCATCCAGTGTTTAAACGAGCTCGAATTCTAGGTAGGCATTTTGTTTAGTTAAA
GGTACTTAAGTAATTAGTATAAACGAACCAATTTTATAATCAGGAAGTTAAGTGAATGGTAGCACATGTC
GTAAAAATTGTGAATTTTTATTGAATAATATTTTAAATACAAGCCTTTCTAGACTAGGTATACTCATAAA
CATATGAGCAAAAGGATAGAGGAGATTACATTGCATCTTCTACAAATTTATTTATTGCCCTTTACTGAAA
AATTAAATAATGAGTACTAAATGATAAAAAGCGCTCAGTACAAGAAAGATTGCAAAAATATTGCATTCTT
CATGAATTAAAGTTGCATATAAGGCATATTGAAAGTAATAGTACTAAAACAGCAGTTAGCGAAAATTAAT
AGAATTATATTCGCAAGACAATTGTGACATTAAATTAAAAAATTGTAGAATTTTTACTATCCTCTTTAAC
GCCATGAGCCTTTATAAAAAGGTTAAATTAGTTTTAACATTCTTTTTTTGAGTAAGAGTTTACAATTTAT
CAAAACCTGTGTTATTATATTCATTAGTTTCAATTTATTA
