>Addgene plasmid #78401 | pNXRVb-HACre | addgene partial sequence | sequence record 150630 | Tef-promoter-F 5'-GGATACAGTTCTCACATCAC-3'
AAGCCTGAACTCACCGCGACGTCTGTCGAGAAGTTTCTGATCGAAAAGTTCGACAGCGTCTCCGACCTGA
TGCAGCTCTCGGAGGGCGAAGAATCTCGTGCTTTCAGCTTCGATGTAGGAGGGCGTGGATATGTCCTGCG
GGTAAATAGCTGCGCCGATGGTTTCTACAAAGATCGTTATGTTTATCGGCACTTTGCATCGGCCGCGCTC
CCGATTCCGGAAGTGCTTGACATTGGGGAATTCAGCGAGAGCCTGACCTATTGCATCTCCCGCCGTGCAC
AGGGTGTCACGTTGCAAGACCTGCCTGAAACCGAACTGCCCGCTGTTCTGCAGCCGGTCGCGGAGGCCAT
GGATGCGATCGCTGCGGCCGATCTTAGCCAGACGAGCGGGTTCGGCCCATTCGGACCGCAAGGAATCGGT
CAATACACTACATGGCGTGATTTCATATGCGCGATTGCTGATCCCCATGTGTATCACTGGCAAACTGTGA
TGGACGACACCGTCAGTGCGTCCGTCGCGCAGGCTCTCGATGAGCTGATGCTTTGGGCCGAGGACTGCCC
CGAAGTCCGGCACCTCATGCACGCGGATTTCGGCTCCAACAATGTCCTGACGGACAATGGCCGCATAACA
GCGGTCATTGACTGGAGCGAGGCGATGTTCGGGGATTCCCAATACGAGGTCGCCAACATCTTCTTCTGGA
GGCCGTGGTTGGCTTGTATGGAGCAGCAGACGCGCTACTTCGAGCGGAGGCATCCGGAGCTTGCAGGATC
GCCGCGGCTCCGGGCGTATATGCTCCGCATTGGTCTTGACCAACTCTATCAGAGCTTGGTTGACGGCAAT
TTCGATGATGCAGCTTGGGCGCAGGGTCGATGCGACGCAATCGTCCGATCCGGAGCCGGGACTGTCGGGC
GTACACAAATCGCCCGCAGAAGCGCGGCCGTCTGGACCGATGGCTGTGTAGAAGTACTCGCCGATAGTGG
AAACCGACGCCC
